Addgene plasmid #224069: TLNRD1(4H)-2T_pET47b
Purpose: Bacterial expression of the 4-helix bundle of TLNRD1 (residues 143-273) containing the mutations L191T/A225T, fused to an N-terminal hexa-histidine tag. HRV-3C cleavage site
Depositing lab: Ben Goult. Depositing organization: University of Liverpool. Publication: TLNRD1 is a CCM complex component and regulates endothelial barrier integrity. Ball NJ, Ghimire S, Follain G, Pajari AO, Wurzinger D, Vaitkeviciute M, Cowell AR, Berki B, Ivaska J, Paatero I, Goult BT, Jacquemet G. J Cell Biol. 2024 Sep 2;223(9):e202310030. doi: 10.1083/jcb.202310030. Epub 2024 Jul 16. PubMed 39013281.
Backbone
  Vector backbone: pET47b
  Backbone size w/o insert (bp): 5203
  Vector type: Bacterial Expression
Growth in bacteria
  Bacterial resistance: Kanamycin, 50 μg/mL
  Growth temperature: 37°C
  Growth strain: DH5alpha
  Copy number: Low Copy
Gene/Insert
  Gene/Insert name: tlnrd1 (alt name: mesdc1)
  Species: H. sapiens (human)
  Insert size (bp): 393
  Mutation: L191T/A225T double mutant; reduces affinity of TLNRD1 for CCM2
  Entrez Gene: TLNRD1 (a.k.a. MESDC1)
  Promoter: T7
  Tag / fusion protein: 6xHIS (N terminal on insert)
  Cloning method: Ligation Independent Cloning
  Sequencing primers: 5′ T7 Fwd; 3′ T7 Rev
Terms and licenses: Academic/Nonprofit Terms; Industry Terms
How to cite: TLNRD1(4H)-2T_pET47b was a gift from Ben Goult (Addgene plasmid # 224069 ; http://n2t.net/addgene:224069 ; RRID:Addgene_224069)
