[The description below was written by a language model from this plasmid's Addgene catalogue record and pLannotate feature annotations shown in this document.]
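Description:
TLNRD1(4H)-2T_pET47b is a bacterial expression plasmid built on the pET47b backbone for producing a fragment of human TLNRD1 (also known as MESDC1) in E. coli. The insert, introduced by ligation-independent cloning, encodes the four-helix bundle of the protein (residues 143-273, about 393 bp) carrying the double substitution L191T/A225T, which the record describes as reducing the affinity of TLNRD1 for CCM2. The coding region is fused at its N terminus to a hexahistidine tag followed by an HRV 3C protease recognition site, so the protein can be captured by metal-affinity chromatography and the tag then removed by cleavage. The annotation also detects the vector's downstream S-tag and a short fragment resembling a T7 gene 10-derived solubility tag. The record lists only the N-terminal His tag as a fusion and does not state whether these downstream elements are translated.

Expression is driven by a T7 promoter with an adjacent lac operator and the T7 gene 10 ribosome binding site, and is ended by the T7 terminator. The plasmid carries its own lacI gene and promoter, so transcription is repressed until induction with IPTG in a host that supplies T7 RNA polymerase. Propagation relies on a pBR322-type ColE1 origin accompanied by rop and the bom region, consistent with the low copy number listed, and selection is by kanamycin resistance. An f1 origin is also present, and the short tetracycline-resistance and AmpR promoter fragments are backbone remnants. The construct is suited to purifying a CCM2-binding-deficient TLNRD1 domain, for example as a comparison to the wild-type fragment in biochemical or structural binding studies.
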