Features (pLannotate 1.2.2; 20 found; start..end, strand, type, name):
     26..73      -  terminator     T7 terminator: transcription terminator for bacteriophage T7 RNA polymerase
     81..124     -  CDS            SET1 (fragment): solubility-enhancement tag derived from T7 phage gene 10B
    168..212     -  CDS            S-Tag: affinity and epitope tag derived from pancreatic ribonuclease A
    238..636     -  CDS            TLNRD1 (fragment): TLRN1_HUMAN - Also known as MESDC1 From Homo sapiens (Human).
    634..657     -  CDS            HRV 3C site: recognition and cleavage site for human rhinovirus 3C and PreScission proteases
    698..720     -  RBS            RBS: efficient ribosome binding site from bacteriophage T7 gene 10 (Olins and Rangwala, 1989)
    735..759     -  protein_bind   lac operator: The lac repressor binds to the lac operator to inhibit transcription in E. coli. This inhibition can be relieved by adding lactose or isopropyl-β-D-thiogalactopyranoside (IPTG). lac repressor encoded by lacI
    760..778     -  promoter       T7 promoter: promoter for bacteriophage T7 RNA polymerase
    804..1083    +  CDS            TcR (fragment): tetracycline efflux protein; tet; confers resistance to tetracycline
   1091..1168    +  promoter       lacI promoter: lacI
   1169..2251    +  CDS            lacI: lac repressor; lacI; The lac repressor binds to the lac operator to inhibit transcription in E. coli. This inhibition can be relieved by adding lactose or isopropyl-β-D-thiogalactopyranoside (IPTG).
   2264..2285    +  protein_bind   CAP binding site: CAP binding activates transcription in the presence of cAMP. E. coli catabolite activator protein
   2300..2364    +  CDS            TcR (fragment): tetracycline efflux protein; tet; confers resistance to tetracycline
   2426..2806    -  CDS            YPB1_ECOLX: Protein predicted: Swiss-Prot protein existence level 4. From Escherichia coli.
   2823..3014    +  CDS            rop: Rop protein, which maintains plasmids at low copy number; rop
   3116..3255    +  misc_feature   bom: basis of mobility region from pBR322
   3441..4029    -  rep_origin     ori: high-copy-number ColE1/pMB1/pBR322/pUC origin of replication
   4151..4966    +  CDS            KanR: aminoglycoside phosphotransferase; aph(3')-Ia; confers resistance to kanamycin in bacteria or G418 (Geneticin®) in eukaryotes
   4975..5032    -  promoter       AmpR promoter (fragment): bla
   5085..5513    -  rep_origin     f1 ori (sequence partly withheld): f1 bacteriophage origin of replication; arrow indicates direction of (+) strand synthesis
>Addgene plasmid #224069 | TLNRD1(4H)-2T_pET47b | addgene full sequence | sequence record 443086 | Addgene NGS Result
ATCCGGATATAGTTCCTCCTTTCAGCAAAAAACCCCTCAAGACCCGTTTAGAGGCCCCAAGGGGTTATGC
TAGTTATTGCTCAGCGGTGGCAGCAGCCAACTCAGCTTCCTTTCGGGCTTTGTTTAGCAGCCTAGGTTAA
TTAAGCCTCGAGAGCAGCAGAAGTAGAGCTGTCCATGTGCTGGCGTTCGAATTTAGCAGCAGCGGTTTCT
TTACTACCGCGTGGCACCAGAGCGTTAACGACCCAGAAACTGCGGTTCGGTTGCAAAACCAACCAGTGCG
CTAACTGCCTGAACCAGCGGACCGCTAAACAGTGCACAACGGCTACGTGCCAGTTCGCTCGGTGCAACTT
TAACTTCACGAACACATGCCAGCAGTGCGCTGGTGCTGGTGCTCATACATTTAACACCCAGTTTGAACTG
TTCACGGCTAAAACGATCACGGCTTTTATCGCTTGCCAGTGCACATGCATCGGTCAGAAATTTGGTATTA
CGGCTCAGACCCTGGCTAACTTCTAACAGCAGCTGCGGTGTCATATCTGCCAGCGGTGTGGCACGCAGAA
CTGCACAACCCTGTTCAACTTCATGACGACAACGGGTAACACGATAACGATCAACCAGACCAGGCTGTGC
ACCGGGTCCCTGAAAGAGGACTTCAAGAGCCGCGGAGTGATGGTGGTGGTGATGTGCCATATGTATATCT
CCTTCTTAAAGTTAAACAAAATTATTTCTAGAGGGGAATTGTTATCCGCTCACAATTCCCCTATAGTGAG
TCGTATTAATTTCGCGGGATCGAGATCGATCTCGATCCTCTACGCCGGACGCATCGTGGCCGGCATCACC
GGCGCCACAGGTGCGGTTGCTGGCGCCTATATCGCCGACATCACCGATGGGGAAGATCGGGCTCGCCACT
TCGGGCTCATGAGCGCTTGTTTCGGCGTGGGTATGGTGGCAGGCCCCGTGGCCGGGGGACTGTTGGGCGC
CATCTCCTTGCATGCACCATTCCTTGCGGCGGCGGTGCTCAACGGCCTCAACCTACTACTGGGCTGCTTC
CTAATGCAGGAGTCGCATAAGGGAGAGCGTCGAGATCCCGGACACCATCGAATGGCGCAAAACCTTTCGC
GGTATGGCATGATAGCGCCCGGAAGAGAGTCAATTCAGGGTGGTGAATGTGAAACCAGTAACGTTATACG
ATGTCGCAGAGTATGCCGGTGTCTCTTATCAGACCGTTTCCCGCGTGGTGAACCAGGCCAGCCACGTTTC
TGCGAAAACGCGGGAAAAAGTGGAAGCGGCGATGGCGGAGCTGAATTACATTCCCAACCGCGTGGCACAA
CAACTGGCGGGCAAACAGTCGTTGCTGATTGGCGTTGCCACCTCCAGTCTGGCCCTGCACGCGCCGTCGC
AAATTGTCGCGGCGATTAAATCTCGCGCCGATCAACTGGGTGCCAGCGTGGTGGTGTCGATGGTAGAACG
AAGCGGCGTCGAAGCCTGTAAAGCGGCGGTGCACAATCTTCTCGCGCAACGCGTCAGTGGGCTGATCATT
AACTATCCGCTGGATGACCAGGATGCCATTGCTGTGGAAGCTGCCTGCACTAATGTTCCGGCGTTATTTC
TTGATGTCTCTGACCAGACACCCATCAACAGTATTATTTTCTCCCATGAAGACGGTACGCGACTGGGCGT
GGAGCATCTGGTCGCATTGGGTCACCAGCAAATCGCGCTGTTAGCGGGCCCATTAAGTTCTGTCTCGGCG
CGTCTGCGTCTGGCTGGCTGGCATAAATATCTCACTCGCAATCAAATTCAGCCGATAGCGGAACGGGAAG
GCGACTGGAGTGCCATGTCCGGTTTTCAACAAACCATGCAAATGCTGAATGAGGGCATCGTTCCCACTGC
GATGCTGGTTGCCAACGATCAGATGGCGCTGGGCGCAATGCGCGCCATTACCGAGTCCGGGCTGCGCGTT
GGTGCGGACATCTCGGTAGTGGGATACGACGATACCGAAGACAGCTCATGTTATATCCCGCCGTTAACCA
CCATCAAACAGGATTTTCGCCTGCTGGGGCAAACCAGCGTGGACCGCTTGCTGCAACTCTCTCAGGGCCA
GGCGGTGAAGGGCAATCAGCTGTTGCCCGTCTCACTGGTGAAAAGAAAAACCACCCTGGCGCCCAATACG
CAAACCGCCTCTCCCCGCGCGTTGGCCGATTCATTAATGCAGCTGGCACGACAGGTTTCCCGACTGGAAA
GCGGGCAGTGAGCGCAACGCAATTAATGTAAGTTAGCTCACTCATTAGGCACCGGGATCTCGACCGATGC
CCTTGAGAGCCTTCAACCCAGTCAGCTCCTTCCGGTGGGCGCGGGGCATGACTAGCATGATCGTGCTCCT
GTCGTTGAGGACCCGGCTAGGCTGGCGGGGTTGCCTTACTGGTTAGCAGAATGAATCACCGATACGCGAG
CGAACGTGAAGCGACTGCTGCTGCAAAACGTCTGCGACCTGAGCAACAACATGAATGGTCTTCGGTTTCC
GTGTTTCGTAAAGTCTGGAAACGCGGAAGTCAGCGCCCTGCACCATTATGTTCCGGATCTGCATCGCAGG
ATGCTGCTGGCTACCCTGTGGAACACCTACATCTGTATTAACGAAGCGCTGGCATTGACCCTGAGTGATT
TTTCTCTGGTCCCGCCGCATCCATACCGCCAGTTGTTTACCCTCACAACGTTCCAGTAACCGGGCATGTT
CATCATCAGTAACCCGTATCGTGAGCATCCTCTCTCGTTTCATCGGTATCATTACCCCCATGAACAGAAA
TCCCCCTTACACGGAGGCATCAGTGACCAAACAGGAAAAAACCGCCCTTAACATGGCCCGCTTTATCAGA
AGCCAGACATTAACGCTTCTGGAGAAACTCAACGAGCTGGACGCGGATGAACAGGCAGACATCTGTGAAT
CGCTTCACGACCACGCTGATGAGCTTTACCGCAGCTGCCTCGCGCGTTTCGGTGATGACGGTGAAAACCT
CTGACACATGCAGCTCCCGGAGACGGTCACAGCTTGTCTGTAAGCGGATGCCGGGAGCAGACAAGCCCGT
CAGGGCGCGTCAGCGGGTGTTGGCGGGTGTCGGGGCGCAGCCATGACCCAGTCACGTAGCGATAGCGGAG
TGTATACTGGCTTAACTATGCGGCATCAGAGCAGATTGTACTGAGAGTGCACCATTGCGGTGTGAAATAC
CGCACAGATGCGTAAGGAGAAAATACCGCATCAGGCGCTCTTCCGCTTCCTCGCTCACTGACTCGCTGCG
CTCGGTCGTTCGGCTGCGGCGAGCGGTATCAGCTCACTCAAAGGCGGTAATACGGTTATCCACAGAATCA
GGGGATAACGCAGGAAAGAACATGTGAGCAAAAGGCCAGCAAAAGGCCAGGAACCGTAAAAAGGCCGCGT
TGCTGGCGTTTTTCCATAGGCTCCGCCCCCCTGACGAGCATCACAAAAATCGACGCTCAAGTCAGAGGTG
GCGAAACCCGACAGGACTATAAAGATACCAGGCGTTTCCCCCTGGAAGCTCCCTCGTGCGCTCTCCTGTT
CCGACCCTGCCGCTTACCGGATACCTGTCCGCCTTTCTCCCTTCGGGAAGCGTGGCGCTTTCTCATAGCT
CACGCTGTAGGTATCTCAGTTCGGTGTAGGTCGTTCGCTCCAAGCTGGGCTGTGTGCACGAACCCCCCGT
TCAGCCCGACCGCTGCGCCTTATCCGGTAACTATCGTCTTGAGTCCAACCCGGTAAGACACGACTTATCG
CCACTGGCAGCAGCCACTGGTAACAGGATTAGCAGAGCGAGGTATGTAGGCGGTGCTACAGAGTTCTTGA
AGTGGTGGCCTAACTACGGCTACACTAGAAGGACAGTATTTGGTATCTGCGCTCTGCTGAAGCCAGTTAC
CTTCGGAAAAAGAGTTGGTAGCTCTTGATCCGGCAAACAAACCACCGCTGGTAGCGGTGGTTTTTTTGTT
TGCAAGCAGCAGATTACGCGCAGAAAAAAAGGATCTCAAGAAGATCCTTTGATCTTTTCTACGGGGTCTG
ACGCTCAGTGGAACGAAAACTCACGTTAAGGGATTTTGGTCATGAACAATAAAACTGTCTGCTTACATAA
ACAGTAATACAAGGGGTGTTATGAGCCATATTCAACGGGAAACGTCTTGCTCTAGGCCGCGATTAAATTC
CAACATGGATGCTGATTTATATGGGTATAAATGGGCTCGCGATAATGTCGGGCAATCAGGTGCGACAATC
TATCGATTGTATGGGAAGCCCGATGCGCCAGAGTTGTTTCTGAAACATGGCAAAGGTAGCGTTGCCAATG
ATGTTACAGATGAGATGGTCAGACTAAACTGGCTGACGGAATTTATGCCTCTTCCGACCATCAAGCATTT
TATCCGTACTCCTGATGATGCATGGTTACTCACCACTGCGATCCCCGGCAAAACAGCATTCCAGGTATTA
GAAGAATATCCTGATTCAGGTGAAAATATTGTTGATGCGCTGGCAGTGTTCCTGCGCCGGTTGCATTCGA
TTCCTGTTTGTAATTGTCCTTTTAACAGTGATCGCGTATTTCGTCTCGCTCAGGCGCAATCACGAATGAA
TAACGGTTTGGTTGATGCGAGTGATTTTGATGACGAGCGTAATGGCTGGCCTGTTGAACAAGTCTGGAAA
GAAATGCATAAACTTTTGCCATTCTCACCGGATTCAGTCGTCACTCATGGTGATTTCTCACTTGATAACC
TTATTTTTGACGAGGGGAAATTAATAGGTTGTATTGATGTTGGACGAGTCGGAATCGCAGACCGATACCA
GGATCTTGCCATCCTATGGAACTGCCTCGGTGAGTTTTCTCCTTCATTACAGAAACGGCTTTTTCAAAAA
TATGGTATTGATAATCCTGATATGAATAAATTGCAGTTTCATTTGATGCTCGATGAGTTTTTCTAAGAAT
TAATTCATGAGCGGATACATATTTGAATGTATTTAGAAAAATAAACAAATAGGGGTTCCGCGCACATTTC
CCCGAAAAGTGCCACCTAAATTGTAAGCGTTAATATTTTGTTAAAATTCGCGTTAAATTTTTGTTAAATC
AGCTCATTTTTTAACCAATAGGCCGAAATCGGCAAAATCCCTTATAAATCAAAAGAATAGACCGAGATAG
GGT
[37 nt withheld, positions 5184-5220]
AAAGAACGTGGACTCCAACGTCAAAGG
[49 nt withheld, positions 5248-5296]
T
[91 nt withheld, positions 5298-5388]
G
[124 nt withheld, positions 5390-5513]
CCCATTCGCCA
